>Addgene plasmid #141980 | TFORF2232 | addgene full sequence | sequence record 395874 | Addgene NGS Result
TTAATGTAGTCTTATGCAATACTCTTGTAGTCTTGCAACATGGTAACGATGAGTTAGCAACATGCCTTAC
AAGGAGAGAAAAAGCACCGTGCATGCCGATTGGTGGAAGTAAGGTGGTACGATCGTGCCTTATTAGGAAG
GCAACAGACGGGTCTGACATGGATTGGACGAACCACTGAATTGCCGCATTGCAGAGATATTGTATTTAAG
TGCCTAGCTCGATACATAAACGGGTCTCTCTGGTTAGACCAGATCTGAGCCTGGGAGCTCTCTGGCTAAC
TAGGGAACCCACTGCTTAAGCCTCAATAAAGCTTGCCTTGAGTGCTTCAAGTAGTGTGTGCCCGTCTGTT
GTGTGACTCTGGTAACTAGAGATCCCTCAGACCCTTTTAGTCAGTGTGGAAAATCTCTAGCAGTGGCGCC
CGAACAGGGACTTGAAAGCGAAAGGGAAACCAGAGGAGCTCTCTCGACGCAGGACTCGGCTTGCTGAAGC
GCGCACGGCAAGAGGCGAGGGGCGGCGACTGGTGAGTACGCCAAAAATTTTGACTAGCGGAGGCTAGAAG
GAGAGAGATGGGTGCGAGAGCGTCAGTATTAAGCGGGGGAGAATTAGATCGCGATGGGAAAAAATTCGGT
TAAGGCCAGGGGGAAAGAAAAAATATAAATTAAAACATATAGTATGGGCAAGCAGGGAGCTAGAACGATT
CGCAGTTAATCCTGGCCTGTTAGAAACATCAGAAGGCTGTAGACAAATACTGGGACAGCTACAACCATCC
CTTCAGACAGGATCAGAAGAACTTAGATCATTATATAATACAGTAGCAACCCTCTATTGTGTGCATCAAA
GGATAGAGATAAAAGACACCAAGGAAGCTTTAGACAAGATAGAGGAAGAGCAAAACAAAAGTAAGACCAC
CGCACAGCAAGCGGCCGCTGATCTTCAGACCTGGAGGAGGAGATATGAGGGACAATTGGAGAAGTGAATT
ATATAAATATAAAGTAGTAAAAATTGAACCATTAGGAGTAGCACCCACCAAGGCAAAGAGAAGAGTGGTG
CAGAGAGAAAAAAGAGCAGTGGGAATAGGAGCTTTGTTCCTTGGGTTCTTGGGAGCAGCAGGAAGCACTA
TGGGCGCAGCGTCAATGACGCTGACGGTACAGGCCAGACAATTATTGTCTGGTATAGTGCAGCAGCAGAA
CAATTTGCTGAGGGCTATTGAGGCGCAACAGCATCTGTTGCAACTCACAGTCTGGGGCATCAAGCAGCTC
CAGGCAAGAATCCTGGCTGTGGAAAGATACCTAAAGGATCAACAGCTCCTGGGGATTTGGGGTTGCTCTG
GAAAACTCATTTGCACCACTGCTGTGCCTTGGAATGCTAGTTGGAGTAATAAATCTCTGGAACAGATTTG
GAATCACACGACCTGGATGGAGTGGGACAGAGAAATTAACAATTACACAAGCTTAATACACTCCTTAATT
GAAGAATCGCAAAACCAGCAAGAAAAGAATGAACAAGAATTATTGGAATTAGATAAATGGGCAAGTTTGT
GGAATTGGTTTAACATAACAAATTGGCTGTGGTATATAAAATTATTCATAATGATAGTAGGAGGCTTGGT
AGGTTTAAGAATAGTTTTTGCTGTACTTTCTATAGTGAATAGAGTTAGGCAGGGATATTCACCATTATCG
TTTCAGACCCACCTCCCAACCCCGAGGGGACCCATGCATTGCATCTCAATTAGTCAGCAACCAGGTGTGG
AAAGTCCCCAGGCTCCCCAGCAGGCAGAAGTATGCAAAGCATGCGTCTCAATTAGTCAGCAACCATAGTC
CCGCCCCTAACTCCGCCCATCCCGCCCCTAACTCCGCCCAGTTCCGCCCATTCTCCGCCCCATGGCTGAC
TAATTTTTTTTATTTATGCAGAGGCCGAGGCCGCCTCGGCCTCTGAGCTATTCCAGAAGTAGTGAGGAGG
CTTTTTTGGAGGCCTAGGCTTTTGCAAAAAGCTTTCTAGAGGTACCACCGGAGCTTACCATGACCGAGTA
CAAGCCCACGGTGCGCCTCGCCACCCGCGACGACGTCCCCAGGGCCGTACGCACCCTCGCCGCCGCGTTC
GCCGACTACCCCGCCACGCGCCACACCGTCGATCCGGACCGCCACATCGAGCGGGTCACCGAGCTGCAAG
AACTCTTCCTCACGCGCGTCGGGCTCGACATCGGCAAGGTGTGGGTCGCGGACGACGGCGCCGCCGTGGC
GGTCTGGACCACGCCGGAGAGCGTCGAAGCGGGGGCGGTGTTCGCCGAGATCGGCCCGCGCATGGCCGAG
TTGAGCGGTTCCCGGCTGGCCGCGCAGCAACAGATGGAAGGCCTCCTGGCGCCGCACCGGCCCAAGGAGC
CCGCGTGGTTCCTGGCCACCGTCGGCGTCTCGCCCGACCACCAGGGCAAGGGTCTGGGCAGCGCCGTCGT
GCTCCCCGGAGTGGAGGCGGCCGAGCGCGCCGGGGTGCCCGCCTTCCTGGAGACCTCCGCGCCCCGCAAC
CTCCCCTTCTACGAGCGGCTCGGCTTCACCGTCACCGCCGACGTCGAGGTGCCCGAAGGACCGCGCACCT
GGTGCATGACCCGCAAGCCCGGTGCCAGTTAACGAATTCTAGATCTTGAGACAAATGGCAGTATTCATCC
ACAATTTTAAAAGAAAAGGGGGGATTGGGGGGTACAGTGCAGGGGAAAGAATAGTAGACATAATAGCAAC
AGACATACAAACTAAAGAATTACAAAAACAAATTACAAAAATTCAAAATTTTCGGGTTTATTACAGGGAC
AGCAGAGATCCACTTTGGCGCCGGCTCGAGGCCTGCAGGTGCAAAGATGGATAAAGTTTTAAACAGAGAG
GAATCTTTGCAGCTAATGGACCTTCTAGGTCTTGAAAGGAGTGGGAATTGGCTCCGGTGCCCGTCAGTGG
GCAGAGCGCACATCGCCCACAGTCCCCGAGAAGTTGGGGGGAGGGGTCGGCAATTGAACCGGTGCCTAGA
GAAGGTGGCGCGGGGTAAACTGGGAAAGTGATGTCGTGTACTGGCTCCGCCTTTTTCCCGAGGGTGGGGG
AGAACCGTATATAAGTGCAGTAGTCGCCGTGAACGTTCTTTTTCGCAACGGGTTTGCCGCCAGAACACAG
GTAAGTGCCGTGTGTGGTTCCCGCGGGCCTGGCCTCTTTACGGGTTATGGCCCTTGCGTGCCTTGAATTA
CTTCCACCTGGCTGCAGTACGTGATTCTTGATCCCGAGCTTCGGGTTGGAAGTGGGTGGGAGAGTTCGAG
GCCTTGCGCTTAAGGAGCCCCTTCGCCTCGTGCTTGAGTTGAGGCCTGGCCTGGGCGCTGGGGCCGCCGC
GTGCGAATCTGGTGGCACCTTCGCGCCTGTCTCGCTGCTTTCGATAAGTCTCTAGCCATTTAAAATTTTT
GATGACCTGCTGCGACGCTTTTTTTCTGGCAAGATAGTCTTGTAAATGCGGGCCAAGATCTGCACACTGG
TATTTCGGTTTTTGGGGCCGCGGGCGGCGACGGGGCCCGTGCGTCCCAGCGCACATGTTCGGCGAGGCGG
GGCCTGCGAGCGCGGCCACCGAGAATCGGACGGGGGTAGTCTCAAGCTGGCCGGCCTGCTCTGGTGCCTG
GCCTCGCGCCGCCGTGTATCGCCCCGCCCTGGGCGGCAAGGCTGGCCCGGTCGGCACCAGTTGCGTGAGC
GGAAAGATGGCCGCTTCCCGGCCCTGCTGCAGGGAGCTCAAAATGGAGGACGCGGCGCTCGGGAGAGCGG
GCGGGTGAGTCACCCACACAAAGGAAAAGGGCCTTTCCGTCCTCAGCCGTCGCTTCATGTGACTCCACGG
AGTACCGGGCGCCGTCCAGGCACCTCGATTAGTTCTCGAGCTTTTGGAGTACGTCGTCTTTAGGTTGGGG
GGAGGGGTTTTATGCGATGGAGTTTCCCCACACTGAGTGGGTGGAGACTGAAGTTAGGCCAGCTTGGCAC
TTGATGTAATTCTCCTTGGAATTTGCCCTTTTTGAGTTTGGATCTTGGTTCATTCTCAAGCCTCAGACAG
TGGTTCAAAGTTTTTTTCTTCCATTTCAGGTGTCGTGAGGCTAGCACCGCCACCATGGGGTTGCCGGAGA
GAAGAGGATTGGTCCTGCTTTTAAGCCTAGCTGAAATTCTTTTCAAGATCATGATTCTGGAAGGAGGTGG
TGTAATGAATCTCAACCCCGGCAACAACCTCCTTCACCAGCCGCCAGCCTGGACAGACAGCTACTCCACG
TGCAATGTTTCCAGTGGGTTTTTTGGAGGCCAGTGGCATGAAATTCATCCTCAGTACTGGACCAAGTACC
AGGTGTGGGAGTGGCTCCAGCACCTCCTGGACACCAACCAGCTGGATGCCAATTGTATCCCTTTCCAAGA
GTTCGACATCAACGGCGAGCACCTCTGCAGCATGAGTTTGCAGGAGTTCACCCGGGCGGCAGGGACGGCG
GGGCAGCTCCTCTACAGCAACTTGCAGCATCTGAAGTGGAACGGCCAGTGCAGTAGTGACCTGTTCCAGT
CCACACACAATGTCATTGTCAAGACTGAACAAACTGAGCCTTCCATCATGAACACCTGGAAAGACGAGAA
CTATTTATATGACACCAACTATGGTAGCACAGTAGATTTGTTGGACAGCAAAACTTTCTGCCGGGCTCAG
ATCTCCATGACAACCACCAGTCACCTTCCTGTTGCAGAGTCACCTGATATGAAAAAGGAGCAAGACCCCC
CTGCCAAGTGCCACACCAAAAAGCACAACCCGAGAGGGACTCACTTATGGGAATTCATCCGCGACATCCT
CTTGAACCCAGACAAGAACCCAGGATTAATAAAATGGGAAGACCGATCTGAGGGCGTCTTCAGGTTCTTG
AAATCAGAGGCAGTGGCTCAGCTATGGGGTAAAAAGAAGAACAACAGCAGCATGACCTATGAAAAGCTCA
GCCGAGCTATGAGATATTACTACAAAAGAGAAATTCTGGAGCGTGTGGATGGACGAAGACTGGTATATAA
ATTTGGGAAGAATGCCCGAGGATGGAGAGAAAATGAAAACTAGTAATGAACTAGTCCGTAACTTGAAAGT
ATTTCGATTTCTTGGCTTTATATATCTTGTGGAAAGGACGAAGACTGCGGTCAGGTGCGCAAGTCACGCG
TTAAGTCGACAATCAACCTCTGGATTACAAAATTTGTGAAAGATTGACTGGTATTCTTAACTATGTTGCT
CCTTTTACGCTATGTGGATACGCTGCTTTAATGCCTTTGTATCATGCTATTGCTTCCCGTATGGCTTTCA
TTTTCTCCTCCTTGTATAAATCCTGGTTGCTGTCTCTTTATGAGGAGTTGTGGCCCGTTGTCAGGCAACG
TGGCGTGGTGTGCACTGTGTTTGCTGACGCAACCCCCACTGGTTGGGGCATTGCCACCACCTGTCAGCTC
CTTTCCGGGACTTTCGCTTTCCCCCTCCCTATTGCCACGGCGGAACTCATCGCCGCCTGCCTTGCCCGCT
GCTGGACAGGGGCTCGGCTGTTGGGCACTGACAATTCCGTGGTGTTGTCGGGGAAATCATCGTCCTTTCC
TTGGCTGCTCGCCTGTGTTGCCACCTGGATTCTGCGCGGGACGTCCTTCTGCTACGTCCCTTCGGCCCTC
AATCCAGCGGACCTTCCTTCCCGCGGCCTGCTGCCGGCTCTGCGGCCTCTTCCGCGTCTTCGCCTTCGCC
CTCAGACGAGTCGGATCTCCCTTTGGGCCGCCTCCCCGCGTCGACTTTAAGACCAATGACTTACAAGGCA
GCTGTAGATCTTAGCCACTTTTTAAAAGAAAAGGGGGGACTGGAAGGGCTAATTCACTCCCAACGAAGAC
AAGATCTGCTTTTTGCTTGTACTGGGTCTCTCTGGTTAGACCAGATCTGAGCCTGGGAGCTCTCTGGCTA
ACTAGGGAACCCACTGCTTAAGCCTCAATAAAGCTTGCCTTGAGTGCTTCAAGTAGTGTGTGCCCGTCTG
TTGTGTGACTCTGGTAACTAGAGATCCCTCAGACCCTTTTAGTCAGTGTGGAAAATCTCTAGCAGTACGT
ATAGTAGTTCATGTCATCTTATTATTCAGTATTTATAACTTGCAAAGAAATGAATATCAGAGAGTGAGAG
GAACTTGTTTATTGCAGCTTATAATGGTTACAAATAAAGCAATAGCATCACAAATTTCACAAATAAAGCA
TTTTTTTCACTGCATTCTAGTTGTGGTTTGTCCAAACTCATCAATGTATCTTATCATGTCTGGCTCTAGC
TATCCCGCCCCTAACTCCGCCCATCCCGCCCCTAACTCCGCCCAGTTCCGCCCATTCTCCGCCCCATGGC
TGACTAATTTTTTTTATTTATGCAGAGGCCGAGGCCGCCTCGGCCTCTGAGCTATTCCAGAAGTAGTGAG
GAGGCTTTTTTGGAGGCCTAGGGACGTACCCAATTCGCCCTATAGTGAGTCGTATTACGCGCGCTCACTG
GCCGTCGTTTTACAACGTCGTGACTGGGAAAACCCTGGCGTTACCCAACTTAATCGCCTTGCAGCACATC
CCCCTTTCGCCAGCTGGCGTAATAGCGAAGAGGCCCGCACCGATCGCCCTTCCCAACAGTTGCGCAGCCT
GAATGGCGAATGGG
[124 nt withheld, positions 6665-6788]
C
[91 nt withheld, positions 6790-6880]
A
[49 nt withheld, positions 6882-6930]
CCTTTGACGTTGGAGTCCACGTTCTTT
[37 nt withheld, positions 6958-6994]
ACCCTATCTCGGTCTATTCTTTTGATTTATAAGGGATTTTGCCGATTTCGGCCTATTGGTTAAAAAATGA
GCTGATTTAACAAAAATTTAACGCGAATTTTAACAAAATATTAACGCTTACAATTTAGGTGGCACTTTTC
GGGGAAATGTGCGCGGAACCCCTATTTGTTTATTTTTCTAAATACATTCAAATATGTATCCGCTCATGAG
ACAATAACCCTGATAAATGCTTCAATAATATTGAAAAAGGAAGAGTATGAGTATTCAACATTTCCGTGTC
GCCCTTATTCCCTTTTTTGCGGCATTTTGCCTTCCTGTTTTTGCTCACCCAGAAACGCTGGTGAAAGTAA
AAGATGCTGAAGATCAGTTGGGTGCACGAGTGGGTTACATCGAACTGGATCTCAACAGCGGTAAGATCCT
TGAGAGTTTTCGCCCCGAAGAACGTTTTCCAATGATGAGCACTTTTAAAGTTCTGCTATGTGGCGCGGTA
TTATCCCGTATTGACGCCGGGCAAGAGCAACTCGGTCGCCGCATACACTATTCTCAGAATGACTTGGTTG
AGTACTCACCAGTCACAGAAAAGCATCTTACGGATGGCATGACAGTAAGAGAATTATGCAGTGCTGCCAT
AACCATGAGTGATAACACTGCGGCCAACTTACTTCTGACAACGATCGGAGGACCGAAGGAGCTAACCGCT
TTTTTGCACAACATGGGGGATCATGTAACTCGCCTTGATCGTTGGGAACCGGAGCTGAATGAAGCCATAC
CAAACGACGAGCGTGACACCACGATGCCTGTAGCAATGGCAACAACGTTGCGCAAACTATTAACTGGCGA
ACTACTTACTCTAGCTTCCCGGCAACAATTAATAGACTGGATGGAGGCGGATAAAGTTGCAGGACCACTT
CTGCGCTCGGCCCTTCCGGCTGGCTGGTTTATTGCTGATAAATCTGGAGCCGGTGAGCGTGGGTCTCGCG
GTATCATTGCAGCACTGGGGCCAGATGGTAAGCCCTCCCGTATCGTAGTTATCTACACGACGGGGAGTCA
GGCAACTATGGATGAACGAAATAGACAGATCGCTGAGATAGGTGCCTCACTGATTAAGCATTGGTAACTG
TCAGACCAAGTTTACTCATATATACTTTAGATTGATTTAAAACTTCATTTTTAATTTAAAAGGATCTAGG
TGAAGATCCTTTTTGATAATCTCATGACCAAAATCCCTTAACGTGAGTTTTCGTTCCACTGAGCGTCAGA
CCCCGTAGAAAAGATCAAAGGATCTTCTTGAGATCCTTTTTTTCTGCGCGTAATCTGCTGCTTGCAAACA
AAAAAACCACCGCTACCAGCGGTGGTTTGTTTGCCGGATCAAGAGCTACCAACTCTTTTTCCGAAGGTAA
CTGGCTTCAGCAGAGCGCAGATACCAAATACTGTTCTTCTAGTGTAGCCGTAGTTAGGCCACCACTTCAA
GAACTCTGTAGCACCGCCTACATACCTCGCTCTGCTAATCCTGTTACCAGTGGCTGCTGCCAGTGGCGAT
AAGTCGTGTCTTACCGGGTTGGACTCAAGACGATAGTTACCGGATAAGGCGCAGCGGTCGGGCTGAACGG
GGGGTTCGTGCACACAGCCCAGCTTGGAGCGAACGACCTACACCGAACTGAGATACCTACAGCGTGAGCT
ATGAGAAAGCGCCACGCTTCCCGAAGGGAGAAAGGCGGACAGGTATCCGGTAAGCGGCAGGGTCGGAACA
GGAGAGCGCACGAGGGAGCTTCCAGGGGGAAACGCCTGGTATCTTTATAGTCCTGTCGGGTTTCGCCACC
TCTGACTTGAGCGTCGATTTTTGTGATGCTCGTCAGGGGGGCGGAGCCTATGGAAAAACGCCAGCAACGC
GGCCTTTTTACGGTTCCTGGCCTTTTGCTGGCCTTTTGCTCACATGTTCTTTCCTGCGTTATCCCCTGAT
TCTGTGGATAACCGTATTACCGCCTTTGAGTGAGCTGATACCGCTCGCCGCAGCCGAACGACCGAGCGCA
GCGAGTCAGTGAGCGAGGAAGCGGAAGAGCGCCCAATACGCAAACCGCCTCTCCCCGCGCGTTGGCCGAT
TCATTAATGCAGCTGGCACGACAGGTTTCCCGACTGGAAAGCGGGCAGTGAGCGCAACGCAATTAATGTG
AGTTAGCTCACTCATTAGGCACCCCAGGCTTTACACTTTATGCTTCCGGCTCGTATGTTGTGTGGAATTG
TGAGCGGATAACAATTTCACACAGGAAACAGCTATGACCATGATTACGCCAAGCGCGCAATTAACCCTCA
CTAAAGGGAACAAAAGCTGGAGCTGCAAGC
Features (pLannotate 1.2.2; 31 found; start..end, strand, type, name):
      5..231     +  promoter       RSV promoter: Rous sarcoma virus enhancer/promoter
    232..412     +  LTR            5' LTR (truncated): truncated 5' long terminal repeat (LTR) from HIV-1
    459..584     +  misc_feature   HIV-1 Ψ: packaging signal of human immunodeficiency virus type 1
    568..931     +  CDS            HIV-1 gag (fragment): gag protein from human immunodeficiency virus 1; gag
   1077..1310    +  misc_feature   RRE: The Rev response element (RRE) of HIV-1 allows for Rev-dependent mRNA export from the nucleus to the cytoplasm.
   1687..1713    +  CDS            Rev (fragment): human immunodeficiency virus 1 (HIV-1) Rev protein; rev; enhances nuclear export of unspliced and incompletely spliced viral mRNAs
   1720..1743    +  promoter       SV40 promoter (fragment): SV40 early promoter
   1744..1815    +  promoter       SV40 promoter (fragment): SV40 enhancer and early promoter
   1839..1974    +  rep_origin     SV40 ori: SV40 origin of replication
   2020..2616    +  CDS            PuroR (fragment): puromycin N-acetyltransferase; pac from Streptomyces; confers resistance to puromycin
   2665..2782    +  misc_feature   cPPT/CTS: central polypurine tract and central termination sequence of HIV-1
   2847..2913    +  CDS            small t antigen (fragment): SV40 (simian virus 40) small t antigen
   2920..4098    +  promoter       EF-1α promoter: strong constitutive promoter for human elongation factor EF-1α
   4181..5080    +  CDS            EHF: EHF_HUMAN - Also known as ESE3, ESE3B From Homo sapiens (Human).
   5096..5149    +  promoter       U6 promoter (fragment): RNA polymerase III promoter for human U6 snRNA
   5191..5779    +  misc_feature   WPRE: woodchuck hepatitis virus posttranscriptional regulatory element
   5830..5849    +  misc_feature   cPPT/CTS (fragment): central polypurine tract and central termination sequence of HIV-1
   5851..6084    +  LTR            3' LTR (ΔU3): self-inactivating 3' long terminal repeat (LTR) from HIV-1
   6162..6283    +  polyA_signal   SV40 poly(A) signal: SV40 polyadenylation signal
   6323..6458    +  rep_origin     SV40 ori: SV40 origin of replication
   6479..6497    -  promoter       T7 promoter: promoter for bacteriophage T7 RNA polymerase
   6505..6660    +  CDS            lacZα (fragment): LacZα fragment of β-galactosidase; lacZ fragment
   6665..7093    +  rep_origin     f1 ori (sequence partly withheld): f1 bacteriophage origin of replication; arrow indicates direction of (+) strand synthesis
   7146..7250    +  promoter       AmpR promoter: bla
   7251..8111    +  CDS            AmpR: β-lactamase; bla; confers resistance to ampicillin, carbenicillin, and related antibiotics
   8282..8870    +  rep_origin     ori: high-copy-number ColE1/pMB1/pBR322/pUC origin of replication
   9053..9145    +  CDS            lacI (fragment): lac repressor; lacI; The lac repressor binds to the lac operator to inhibit transcription in E. coli. This inhibition can be relieved by adding lactose or isopropyl-β-D-thiogalactopyranoside (IPTG).
   9158..9179    +  protein_bind   CAP binding site: CAP binding activates transcription in the presence of cAMP. E. coli catabolite activator protein
   9194..9224    +  promoter       lac promoter: promoter for the E. coli lac operon
   9232..9248    +  protein_bind   lac operator: The lac repressor binds to the lac operator to inhibit transcription in E. coli. This inhibition can be relieved by adding lactose or isopropyl-β-D-thiogalactopyranoside (IPTG). lac repressor encoded by lacI
   9293..9311    +  promoter       T3 promoter: promoter for bacteriophage T3 RNA polymerase
