[The description below was written by a language model from this plasmid's Addgene catalogue record and pLannotate feature annotations shown in this document.]
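Description:
TFORF2232 is a lentiviral mammalian expression plasmid built on the pLX_TRC317 backbone from the Broad Institute Genetic Perturbation Platform, carrying the human transcription factor EHF (also called ESE3) as one member of a barcoded transcription factor ORF collection. In bacteria it is maintained through a high-copy ColE1/pUC-type origin and selected with ampicillin via the β-lactamase gene; an f1 origin and remnants of a lac/lacZα cloning region flanked by T3 and T7 promoters are also present in the backbone. The depositor notes that the plasmid can recombine, which is a common issue for LTR-containing vectors.

The transfer cassette has a third-generation layout. An RSV promoter drives a truncated HIV-1 5' LTR, followed by the Ψ packaging signal with a gag fragment, the Rev response element for Rev-dependent export of genomic RNA, and a cPPT/CTS. The cassette ends in a ΔU3 self-inactivating 3' LTR followed by an SV40 polyadenylation signal. Within the provirus, an SV40 early promoter drives the puromycin N-acetyltransferase gene for selection of transduced cells. Downstream, the strong constitutive EF-1α promoter drives the synthesized EHF ORF, with a WPRE after it to enhance transcript stability and expression. No epitope tag or fluorescent reporter is annotated. The annotated EHF coding region is shorter than the stated insert size. The remainder presumably includes flanking sequence and the unique 24-bp barcode described in the record, although the barcode is not itself annotated in the feature table.

The construct is intended for overexpressing EHF in mammalian cells after lentiviral transduction. It is particularly suited to pooled screens such as directed-differentiation studies, where the barcode identifies which transcription factor each cell received.
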