Addgene plasmid #141980: TFORF2232
Purpose: Lentiviral vector for overexpressing transcription factor ORFs with unique 24-bp barcodes. Barcodes facilitate identification of transcription factors in pooled screens.
Depositing lab: Feng Zhang. Depositing organization: Broad Institute. Publication: A transcription factor atlas of directed differentiation. Joung J, Ma S, Tay T, Geiger-Schuller KR, Kirchgatterer PC, Verdine VK, Guo B, Arias-Garcia MA, Allen WE, Singh A, Kuksenko O, Abudayyeh OO, Gootenberg JS, Fu Z, Macrae RK, Buenrostro JD, Regev A, Zhang F. Cell. 2023 Jan 5;186(1):209-229.e26. doi: 10.1016/j.cell.2022.11.026. PubMed 36608654.
Backbone
  Vector backbone: pLX_TRC317
  Backbone manufacturer: Broad Institute Genetic Perturbation Platform
  Backbone size w/o insert (bp): 8264
  Vector type: Mammalian Expression, Lentiviral
  Selectable markers: Puromycin
Growth in bacteria
  Bacterial resistance: Ampicillin, 100 μg/mL
  Growth temperature: 37°C
  Growth strain: NEB Stable
  Copy number: High Copy
Gene/Insert
  Gene/Insert name: EHF
  Species: H. sapiens (human)
  Insert size (bp): 1070
  Entrez Gene: EHF (a.k.a. ESE3, ESE3B, ESEJ)
  Promoter: EF1a
  Cloning method: Unknown
  Sequencing primers: 5′ GGGTGGAGACTGAAGTTAGGCCAG; 3′ CACATAGCGTAAAAGGAGCAACATAG
Terms and licenses: Academic/Nonprofit Terms; Industry Terms: Not Available to Industry
Depositor comments: NM_001206616,ENST00000531794 . The transcription factor ORF portion of this plasmid was synthesized by Genewiz. Please test multiple small colonies in case of plasmid recombination. To make this collection available in a timely manner, a portion of this collection was not fully sequenced by Addgene. If an Addgene verified full plasmid sequence is not available, please contact us prior to placing an order to request the full sequence.
How to cite: TFORF2232 was a gift from Feng Zhang (Addgene plasmid # 141980 ; http://n2t.net/addgene:141980 ; RRID:Addgene_141980)
