>Addgene plasmid #141980 | TFORF2232 | depositor partial sequence | sequence record 278077 | Insert
ACCGCCACCATGGGGTTGCCGGAGAGAAGAGGATTGGTCCTGCTTTTAAGCCTAGCTGAAATTCTTTTCA
AGATCATGATTCTGGAAGGAGGTGGTGTAATGAATCTCAACCCCGGCAACAACCTCCTTCACCAGCCGCC
AGCCTGGACAGACAGCTACTCCACGTGCAATGTTTCCAGTGGGTTTTTTGGAGGCCAGTGGCATGAAATT
CATCCTCAGTACTGGACCAAGTACCAGGTGTGGGAGTGGCTCCAGCACCTCCTGGACACCAACCAGCTGG
ATGCCAATTGTATCCCTTTCCAAGAGTTCGACATCAACGGCGAGCACCTCTGCAGCATGAGTTTGCAGGA
GTTCACCCGGGCGGCAGGGACGGCGGGGCAGCTCCTCTACAGCAACTTGCAGCATCTGAAGTGGAACGGC
CAGTGCAGTAGTGACCTGTTCCAGTCCACACACAATGTCATTGTCAAGACTGAACAAACTGAGCCTTCCA
TCATGAACACCTGGAAAGACGAGAACTATTTATATGACACCAACTATGGTAGCACAGTAGATTTGTTGGA
CAGCAAAACTTTCTGCCGGGCTCAGATCTCCATGACAACCACCAGTCACCTTCCTGTTGCAGAGTCACCT
GATATGAAAAAGGAGCAAGACCCCCCTGCCAAGTGCCACACCAAAAAGCACAACCCGAGAGGGACTCACT
TATGGGAATTCATCCGCGACATCCTCTTGAACCCAGACAAGAACCCAGGATTAATAAAATGGGAAGACCG
ATCTGAGGGCGTCTTCAGGTTCTTGAAATCAGAGGCAGTGGCTCAGCTATGGGGTAAAAAGAAGAACAAC
AGCAGCATGACCTATGAAAAGCTCAGCCGAGCTATGAGATATTACTACAAAAGAGAAATTCTGGAGCGTG
TGGATGGACGAAGACTGGTATATAAATTTGGGAAGAATGCCCGAGGATGGAGAGAAAATGAAAACTAGTA
ATGAACTAGTCCGTAACTTGAAAGTATTTCGATTTCTTGGCTTTATATATCTTGTGGAAAGGACGAAGAC
TGCGGTCAGGTGCGCAAGTC
