>Addgene plasmid #141980 | TFORF2232 | depositor partial sequence | sequence record 278078 | Barcode
AGACTGCGGTCAGGTGCGCAAGTC
